Addgene plasmid #127764: pACYC-TtCas6-4xcrRNA4.5
Purpose: For expression of T. thermophilus Csm complex in E. coli (crRNA)
Depositing lab: Jennifer Doudna. Depositing organization: University of California, Berkeley. Publication: Target preference of Type III-A CRISPR-Cas complexes at the transcription bubble. Liu TY, Liu JJ, Aditham AJ, Nogales E, Doudna JA. Nat Commun. 2019 Jul 5;10(1):3001. doi: 10.1038/s41467-019-10780-2. PubMed 31278272.
Backbone
  Vector backbone: pACYCDuet-1
  Backbone manufacturer: Novagen
  Backbone size w/o insert (bp): 3920
  Total vector size (bp): 4977
  Vector type: Bacterial Expression
Growth in bacteria
  Bacterial resistance: Chloramphenicol, 25 μg/mL
  Growth temperature: 37°C
  Growth strain: DH5alpha
  Copy number: Low Copy
Gene/Insert 1
  Gene/Insert name: Synthetic CRISPR array containing four identical T. thermophilus spacers
  Species: Synthetic; Thermus thermophilus HB8
  Insert size (bp): 340
  GenBank ID: AP008227.1 (144467 to 144542)
  Promoter: T7
  Cloning method: Restriction Enzyme; 5′ cloning site NcoI (not destroyed); 3′ cloning site EcoRI (not destroyed)
  Sequencing primers: 5′ N/A; 3′ GATTATGCGGCCGTGTACAA
Gene/Insert 2
  Gene/Insert name: Cas6A (alt names: TTHA0078; Cas6 endonuclease)
  Species: Synthetic; Thermus thermophilus HB8
  Insert size (bp): 4977
  Mutation: Codon optimized for expression in E. coli
  Promoter: T7
  Cloning method: Restriction Enzyme; 5′ cloning site NdeI (not destroyed); 3′ cloning site XhoI (not destroyed)
  Sequencing primers: 5′ N/A; 3′ GCTAGTTATTGCTCAGCGG
Terms and licenses: Academic/Nonprofit Terms; Industry Terms: Not Available to Industry
How to cite: pACYC-TtCas6-4xcrRNA4.5 was a gift from Jennifer Doudna (Addgene plasmid # 127764 ; http://n2t.net/addgene:127764 ; RRID:Addgene_127764)
