[The description below was written by a language model from this plasmid's Addgene catalogue record and pLannotate feature annotations shown in this document.]
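Description:
pACYC-TtCas6-4xcrRNA4.5 is a bacterial expression plasmid of about 5 kb built on the Novagen pACYCDuet-1 backbone. It supplies the crRNA component for producing the Thermus thermophilus Type III-A Csm complex in E. coli. It replicates from the p15A origin (listed as low copy), which is compatible with ColE1-type plasmids, so it can be maintained alongside other plasmids, presumably those carrying the Csm protein subunits. Selection is by chloramphenicol through the cat gene and its native promoter. The backbone also carries lacI under its own promoter. Short annotated fragments of IS1, the RSF origin and TcR appear to be backbone remnants or partial matches rather than functional parts.

The Duet design provides two T7 promoter/lac operator units, so both are driven by T7 RNA polymerase and induced with IPTG. The first site (NcoI–EcoRI) holds a synthetic CRISPR array of about 340 bp. In the feature table it appears as five direct repeats (CRISPR-DR36 family) flanking four identical spacers derived from T. thermophilus HB8. The second site (NdeI–XhoI) carries Cas6A (TTHA0078), codon optimized for E. coli. pLannotate does not annotate this coding sequence, but it would occupy the unannotated interval between the second lac operator and the S-Tag fragment. The catalogue's insert size for Cas6A equals the whole plasmid length and is evidently a data-entry error. The S-Tag lies downstream of the XhoI site, and the record does not say whether it is fused to Cas6A. A T7 terminator follows the second cassette.

Cas6 is the endoribonuclease that cleaves within the repeats of the precursor transcript. Co-expression should therefore process the array into four copies of the same crRNA for loading into Csm. This gives complexes with a defined guide for biochemical and structural studies of target recognition.
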