Features (pLannotate 1.2.2; 23 found; start..end, strand, type, name):
      3..27      +  protein_bind   lac operator: The lac repressor binds to the lac operator to inhibit transcription in E. coli. This inhibition can be relieved by adding lactose or isopropyl-β-D-thiogalactopyranoside (IPTG). lac repressor encoded by lacI
     42..64      +  RBS            RBS: efficient ribosome binding site from bacteriophage T7 gene 10 (Olins and Rangwala, 1989)
     74..109     +  ncRNA          CRISPR-DR36: Accession: RF01346 - CRISPR RNA direct repeat element
    150..185     +  ncRNA          CRISPR-DR36: Accession: RF01346 - CRISPR RNA direct repeat element
    226..261     +  ncRNA          CRISPR-DR36: Accession: RF01346 - CRISPR RNA direct repeat element
    302..337     +  ncRNA          CRISPR-DR36: Accession: RF01346 - CRISPR RNA direct repeat element
    378..413     +  ncRNA          CRISPR-DR36: Accession: RF01346 - CRISPR RNA direct repeat element
    517..535     +  promoter       T7 promoter: promoter for bacteriophage T7 RNA polymerase
    536..560     +  protein_bind   lac operator: The lac repressor binds to the lac operator to inhibit transcription in E. coli. This inhibition can be relieved by adding lactose or isopropyl-β-D-thiogalactopyranoside (IPTG). lac repressor encoded by lacI
   1335..1376    +  CDS            S-Tag (fragment): affinity and epitope tag derived from pancreatic ribonuclease A
   1406..1423    +  CDS            SET1 (fragment): solubility-enhancement tag derived from T7 phage gene 10B
   1431..1478    +  terminator     T7 terminator: transcription terminator for bacteriophage T7 RNA polymerase
   1702..2358    -  CDS            cat: CAT_ECOLX - Experimental evidence at protein level: Swiss-Prot protein existence level 1. This enzyme is an effector of chloramphenicol resistance in bacteria. From Escherichia coli. This protein is used as a marker in many commonly used cloning vectors, such as pACYC184.
   2359..2461    -  promoter       cat promoter: promoter of the E. coli cat gene encoding chloramphenicol acetyltransferase
   2582..2725    +  mobile_element IS1 (fragment): prokaryotic transposable element IS1
   2844..2899    -  rep_origin     RSF ori (fragment): Plasmids containing the RSF 1030 origin of replication can be propagated in E. coli cells that contain additional plasmids with compatible origins.
   2987..3532    -  rep_origin     p15A ori: Plasmids containing the medium-copy-number p15A origin of replication can be propagated in E. coli cells that contain a second plasmid with the ColE1 origin.
   3644..3708    -  CDS            TcR (fragment): tetracycline efflux protein; tet; confers resistance to tetracycline
   3723..3744    -  protein_bind   CAP binding site: CAP binding activates transcription in the presence of cAMP. E. coli catabolite activator protein
   3757..4839    -  CDS            lacI: lac repressor; lacI; The lac repressor binds to the lac operator to inhibit transcription in E. coli. This inhibition can be relieved by adding lactose or isopropyl-β-D-thiogalactopyranoside (IPTG).
   4840..4917    -  promoter       lacI promoter: lacI
   4925..4960    -  CDS            TcR (fragment): tetracycline efflux protein; tet; confers resistance to tetracycline
   4963..2       +  promoter       T7 promoter (across the origin): promoter for bacteriophage T7 RNA polymerase
>Addgene plasmid #127764 | pACYC-TtCas6-4xcrRNA4.5 | addgene full sequence | sequence record 255045 | Addgene NGS Result
GGGGAATTGTGAGCGGATAACAATTCCCCTGTAGAAATAATTTTGTTTAACTTTAATAAGGAGATATACC
ATGGGTTGCAAGGGATTGAGCCCCGTAAGGGGATTGCGACCCGTAGATAAGGCGCCCGGGGACGACCACG
TCAAGGCGCAGTTGCAAGGGATTGAGCCCCGTAAGGGGATTGCGACCCGTAGATAAGGCGCCCGGGGACG
ACCACGTCAAGGCGCAGTTGCAAGGGATTGAGCCCCGTAAGGGGATTGCGACCCGTAGATAAGGCGCCCG
GGGACGACCACGTCAAGGCGCAGTTGCAAGGGATTGAGCCCCGTAAGGGGATTGCGACCCGTAGATAAGG
CGCCCGGGGACGACCACGTCAAGGCGCAGTTGCAAGGGATTGAGCCCCGTAAGGGGATTGCGACGAATTC
GAGCTCGGCGCGCCTGCAGGTCGACAAGCTTGCGGCCGCATAATGCTTAAGTCGAACAGAAAGTAATCGT
ATTGTACACGGCCGCATAATCGAAATTAATACGACTCACTATAGGGGAATTGTGAGCGGATAACAATTCC
CCATCTTAGTATATTAGTTAAGTATAAGAAGGAGATATACATATGGTTCTGGCAGCACTGGTTCTGGTGC
TGGAAGGTGAAGGTCTGCCGGAACCGCTGGGTCTGCGTGGTTTTTTCTATGGTCTGCTGCGTGAAGTTGC
ACCGGAAGTTCATGATCAGGGTGAAAATCCGTTTGCACTGGGTTTTGGTGGTCGTGAAGGTGCAGCATGG
GCACGTGTTAGCCTGCTGGTTGAAGGCCTGTATGCACGTCTGGCACCGCGTCTGTATGCCCTGGAAGGCG
AAGAAGTTCGTCTGGGTCCGCCTTTTCGTGTTCGTGCAGTTCTGCAAGAAGGTCATCCTTGGGCAGGCGT
TAGCACCTATCCTCGTCTGTTTCAGGGTCCTCCGAGCCGTGATCTGGCACTGCGTTTTGCAAGCCCGACC
TTTTTTCGTCGTAAAGGTGTTCATTATCCGGTTCCAGAACCTCGTCTGGTACTGGAAAGCCTGCTGCGTC
GTCTGGAAGCATTTGGTCCGCTGAAAGCTCCGGAAGGTGTTCGTGAAGCACTGCTGGAACGTACCACCGT
TCGTAGCCTGGAAGGTCGTACCCTGCCTGCACGTACCGAAGTTGATACCGCAGGTTTTGTGGGTCGTGTT
GTTTATCATCTGCCTCGTGCAACCGAAGAAGAGGCACTTTGGCTGAGCGCACTGGGTCGTTTTGCATTTT
ATAGCGGTGTTGGTGCAAAAACCAGCCTGGGTTATGGTCGTGCACGTGCCGAAAGCGCATAACTCGAGTC
TGGTAAAGAAACCGCTGCTGCGAAATTTGAACGCCAGCACATGGACTCGTCTACTAGCGCAGCTTAATTA
ACCTAGGCTGCTGCCACCGCTGAGCAATAACTAGCATAACCCCTTGGGGCCTCTAAACGGGTCTTGAGGG
GTTTTTTGCTGAAACCTCAGGCATTTGAGAAGCACACGGTCACACTGCTTCCGGTAGTCAATAAACCGGT
AAACCAGCAATAGACATAAGCGGCTATTTAACGACCCTGCCCTGAACCGACGACCGGGTCGAATTTGCTT
TCGAATTTCTGCCATTCATCCGCTTATTATCACTTATTCAGGCGTAGCAACCAGGCGTTTAAGGGCACCA
ATAACTGCCTTAAAAAAATTACGCCCCGCCCTGCCACTCATCGCAGTACTGTTGTAATTCATTAAGCATT
CTGCCGACATGGAAGCCATCACAAACGGCATGATGAACCTGAATCGCCAGCGGCATCAGCACCTTGTCGC
CTTGCGTATAATATTTGCCCATAGTGAAAACGGGGGCGAAGAAGTTGTCCATATTGGCCACGTTTAAATC
AAAACTGGTGAAACTCACCCAGGGATTGGCTGAGACGAAAAACATATTCTCAATAAACCCTTTAGGGAAA
TAGGCCAGGTTTTCACCGTAACACGCCACATCTTGCGAATATATGTGTAGAAACTGCCGGAAATCGTCGT
GGTATTCACTCCAGAGCGATGAAAACGTTTCAGTTTGCTCATGGAAAACGGTGTAACAAGGGTGAACACT
ATCCCATATCACCAGCTCACCGTCTTTCATTGCCATACGGAACTCCGGATGAGCATTCATCAGGCGGGCA
AGAATGTGAATAAAGGCCGGATAAAACTTGTGCTTATTTTTCTTTACGGTCTTTAAAAAGGCCGTAATAT
CCAGCTGAACGGTCTGGTTATAGGTACATTGAGCAACTGACTGAAATGCCTCAAAATGTTCTTTACGATG
CCATTGGGATATATCAACGGTGGTATATCCAGTGATTTTTTTCTCCATTTTAGCTTCCTTAGCTCCTGAA
AATCTCGATAACTCAAAAAATACGCCCGGTAGTGATCTTATTTCATTATGGTGAAAGTTGGAACCTCTTA
CGTGCCGATCAACGTCTCATTTTCGCCAAAAGTTGGCCCAGGGCTTCCCGGTATCAACAGGGACACCAGG
ATTTATTTATTCTGCGAAGTGATCTTCCGTCACAGGTATTTATTCGGCGCAAAGTGCGTCGGGTGATGCT
GCCAACTTACTGATTTAGTGTATGATGGTGTTTTTGAGGTGCTCCAGTGGCTTCTGTTTCTATCAGCTGT
CCCTCCTGTTCAGCTACTGACGGGGTGGTGCGTAACGGCAAAAGCACCGCCGGACATCAGCGCTAGCGGA
GTGTATACTGGCTTACTATGTTGGCACTGATGAGGGTGTCAGTGAAGTGCTTCATGTGGCAGGAGAAAAA
AGGCTGCACCGGTGCGTCAGCAGAATATGTGATACAGGATATATTCCGCTTCCTCGCTCACTGACTCGCT
ACGCTCGGTCGTTCGACTGCGGCGAGCGGAAATGGCTTACGAACGGGGCGGAGATTTCCTGGAAGATGCC
AGGAAGATACTTAACAGGGAAGTGAGAGGGCCGCGGCAAAGCCGTTTTTCCATAGGCTCCGCCCCCCTGA
CAAGCATCACGAAATCTGACGCTCAAATCAGTGGTGGCGAAACCCGACAGGACTATAAAGATACCAGGCG
TTTCCCCCTGGCGGCTCCCTCGTGCGCTCTCCTGTTCCTGCCTTTCGGTTTACCGGTGTCATTCCGCTGT
TATGGCCGCGTTTGTCTCATTCCACGCCTGACACTCAGTTCCGGGTAGGCAGTTCGCTCCAAGCTGGACT
GTATGCACGAACCCCCCGTTCAGTCCGACCGCTGCGCCTTATCCGGTAACTATCGTCTTGAGTCCAACCC
GGAAAGACATGCAAAAGCACCACTGGCAGCAGCCACTGGTAATTGATTTAGAGGAGTTAGTCTTGAAGTC
ATGCGCCGGTTAAGGCTAAACTGAAAGGACAAGTTTTGGTGACTGCGCTCCTCCAAGCCAGTTACCTCGG
TTCAAAGAGTTGGTAGCTCAGAGAACCTTCGAAAAACCGCCCTGCAAGGCGGTTTTTTCGTTTTCAGAGC
AAGAGATTACGCGCAGACCAAAACGATCTCAAGAAGATCATCTTATTAATCAGATAAAATATTTCTAGAT
TTCAGTGCAATTTATCTCTTCAAATGTAGCACCTGAAGTCAGCCCCATACGATATAAGTTGTAATTCTCA
TGTTAGTCATGCCCCGCGCCCACCGGAAGGAGCTGACTGGGTTGAAGGCTCTCAAGGGCATCGGTCGAGA
TCCCGGTGCCTAATGAGTGAGCTAACTTACATTAATTGCGTTGCGCTCACTGCCCGCTTTCCAGTCGGGA
AACCTGTCGTGCCAGCTGCATTAATGAATCGGCCAACGCGCGGGGAGAGGCGGTTTGCGTATTGGGCGCC
AGGGTGGTTTTTCTTTTCACCAGTGAGACGGGCAACAGCTGATTGCCCTTCACCGCCTGGCCCTGAGAGA
GTTGCAGCAAGCGGTCCACGCTGGTTTGCCCCAGCAGGCGAAAATCCTGTTTGATGGTGGTTAACGGCGG
GATATAACATGAGCTGTCTTCGGTATCGTCGTATCCCACTACCGAGATGTCCGCACCAACGCGCAGCCCG
GACTCGGTAATGGCGCGCATTGCGCCCAGCGCCATCTGATCGTTGGCAACCAGCATCGCAGTGGGAACGA
TGCCCTCATTCAGCATTTGCATGGTTTGTTGAAAACCGGACATGGCACTCCAGTCGCCTTCCCGTTCCGC
TATCGGCTGAATTTGATTGCGAGTGAGATATTTATGCCAGCCAGCCAGACGCAGACGCGCCGAGACAGAA
CTTAATGGGCCCGCTAACAGCGCGATTTGCTGGTGACCCAATGCGACCAGATGCTCCACGCCCAGTCGCG
TACCGTCTTCATGGGAGAAAATAATACTGTTGATGGGTGTCTGGTCAGAGACATCAAGAAATAACGCCGG
AACATTAGTGCAGGCAGCTTCCACAGCAATGGCATCCTGGTCATCCAGCGGATAGTTAATGATCAGCCCA
CTGACGCGTTGCGCGAGAAGATTGTGCACCGCCGCTTTACAGGCTTCGACGCCGCTTCGTTCTACCATCG
ACACCACCACGCTGGCACCCAGTTGATCGGCGCGAGATTTAATCGCCGCGACAATTTGCGACGGCGCGTG
CAGGGCCAGACTGGAGGTGGCAACGCCAATCAGCAACGACTGTTTGCCCGCCAGTTGTTGTGCCACGCGG
TTGGGAATGTAATTCAGCTCCGCCATCGCCGCTTCCACTTTTTCCCGCGTTTTCGCAGAAACGTGGCTGG
CCTGGTTCACCACGCGGGAAACGGTCTGATAAGAGACACCGGCATACTCTGCGACATCGTATAACGTTAC
TGGTTTCACATTCACCACCCTGAATTGACTCTCTTCCGGGCGCTATCATGCCATACCGCGAAAGGTTTTG
CGCCATTCGATGGTGTCCGGGATCTCGACGCTCTCCCTTATGCGACTCCTGCATTAGGAAATTAATACGA
CTCACTATA
